Addgene plasmid #23840: pDONR223-EIF2AK4
Depositing lab: William Hahn & David Root. Depositing organization: Dana-Farber Cancer Institute. Publication: COT drives resistance to RAF inhibition through MAP kinase pathway reactivation. Johannessen CM, Boehm JS, Kim SY, Thomas SR, Wardwell L, Johnson LA, Emery CM, Stransky N, Cogdill AP, Barretina J, Caponigro G, Hieronymus H, Murray RR, Salehi-Ashtiani K, Hill DE, Vidal M, Zhao JJ, Yang X, Alkan O, Kim S, Harris JL, Wilson CJ, Myer VE, Finan PM, Root DE, Roberts TM, Golub T, Flaherty KT, Dummer R, Weber BL, Sellers WR, Schlegel R, Wargo JA, Hahn WC, Garraway LA. Nature. 2010 Dec 16;468(7326):968-72. doi: 10.1038/nature09627 PubMed 21107320.
Backbone
  Vector backbone: pDONR223
  Backbone manufacturer: Invitrogen
  Backbone size w/o insert (bp): 5005
  Vector type: Gateway Donor vector
Growth in bacteria
  Bacterial resistance: Spectinomycin, 50 μg/mL
  Growth temperature: 37°C
  Growth strain: DH5alpha
  Copy number: High Copy
Gene/Insert
  Gene/Insert name: EIF2AK4 (alt name: similar to GCN2 eIF2alpha kinase)
  Species: H. sapiens (human)
  Insert size (bp): 2421
  Mutation: F15S
  Entrez Gene: EIF2AK4 (a.k.a. GCN2, PVOD2)
  Cloning method: Gateway Cloning
  Sequencing primers: 5′ M13pUC-fwd; 3′ M13rev
Terms and licenses: Academic/Nonprofit Terms; Industry Terms: Not Available to Industry
Depositor comments: The ORF has no Stop codon. This design enables easy recombination into a destination vector to add an epitope tag of choice and Stop codon to the ORF. Do NOT use this plasmid directly for transfections. A set of 4 custom lentiviral vectors is available ( pLX301 (http://www.addgene.org/25895/) , pLX302 (http://www.addgene.org/25896/) , pLX303 (http://www.addgene.org/25897/) , pLX304 (http://www.addgene.org/25890/) ) to be used to express these ORFs in mammalian cells. These plasmids are not included in the kit and must be ordered separately.
How to cite: pDONR223-EIF2AK4 was a gift from William Hahn & David Root (Addgene plasmid # 23840 ; http://n2t.net/addgene:23840 ; RRID:Addgene_23840)
