[The description below was written by a language model from this plasmid's Addgene catalogue record.]
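Description:
pDONR223-EIF2AK4 is a Gateway entry-type clone built in the pDONR223 donor backbone (Invitrogen; about 5.0 kb without insert). It carries a human EIF2AK4 open reading frame introduced by Gateway recombination. The plasmid is maintained in E. coli as a high-copy vector under spectinomycin selection. No feature table accompanies the record, so the origin of replication and the exact attachment sites flanking the insert are not itemised. In a recombined pDONR clone, though, the ORF normally sits between attL sites that permit LR transfer into destination vectors. M13 forward and reverse primer sites flank the insert for sequence verification.

The insert is listed as 2421 bp, described as "similar to GCN2 eIF2alpha kinase", and carries an F15S substitution relative to the reference. EIF2AK4 (also called GCN2) encodes a kinase that phosphorylates the translation initiation factor eIF2α as part of the cellular response to amino acid deprivation. The recorded insert size is much shorter than would be expected for full-length GCN2, which suggests a shorter isoform or partial ORF, although the record does not say this explicitly.

The ORF lacks a stop codon. This lets it be recombined in frame into a destination vector that supplies a C-terminal epitope tag and a stop codon. The plasmid has no mammalian promoter and is not meant for direct transfection. It is a shuttle source for making expression clones, and the depositors point to a set of companion lentiviral destination vectors for mammalian expression. It belongs to a kinase ORF collection used in gain-of-function screening, including work on resistance to RAF inhibition.
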