>Addgene plasmid #23840 | pDONR223-EIF2AK4 | depositor partial sequence | sequence record 11069 | Author sequence
ATGATTCACCGGGATTTGAAGCCTGTCAACATTTTTTTGGATTCTGATGACCATGTGAAAATAGGTGATT
TTGGTTTGGCGACAGACCATCTAGCCTTTTCTGCTGACAGCAAACAAGACGATCAGACAGGAGACTTGAT
TAAGTCAGACCCTTCAGGTCACTTAACTGGGATGGTTGGCACTGCTCTCTATGTAAGCCCAGAGGTCCAA
GGAAGCACCAAATCTGCATACAACCAGAAAGTGGATCTCTTCAGCCTGGGAATTATCTTCTTTGAGATGT
CCTATCACCCCATGGTCACGGCTTCAGAAAGGATCTTTGTTCTCAACCAACTCAGAGATCCCACTTCGCC
TAAGTTTCCAGAAGACTTTGACGATGGAGAGCATGCAAAGCAGAAATCAGTCATCTCCTGGCTGTTGAAC
CACGATCCAGCAAAACGGCCCACAGCCACAGAACTGCTCAAGAGTGAGCTGCTGCCCCCACCCCAGATGG
AGGAGTCAGAGCTGCATGAAGTGCTGCACCACACGCTGACCAACGTGGATGGGAAGGCCTACCGCACCAT
GATGGCCCAGATCTTCTCGCAGCGCATCTCCCCTGCCATCGATTACACCTATGACAGCGACATACTGAAG
GGCAACTTCTCAATCCGTACAGCCAAGATGCAGCAGCATGTGTGTGAAACCATCATCCGCATCTTTAAAA
GACATGGAGCTGTTCAGTTGTGTACTCCACTACTGCTTCCCCGAAACAGACAAATATATGAGCACAACGA
AGCTGCCCTATTCATGGACCACAGCGGGATGCTGGTGATGCTTCCTTTTGACCTGCGGATCCCTTTTGCA
AGATATGTGGCAAGAAATAATATATTGAATTTAAAACGATACTGCATAGAACGTGTGTTCAGGCCGCGCA
AGTTAGATCGATTTCATCCCAAAGAACTTCTGGAGTGTGCATTTGATATTGTCACTTCTACCACCAACAG
CTTTCTGCCCACTGCTGAAATTATCTACACTATCTATGAAATCATCCAAGAGTTTCCAGCACTTCAGGAA
AGAAATTACAGTATTTATTTGAACCATACCATGTTATTGAAAGCAATACTCTTACACTGTGGGATCCCAG
AAGATAAACTCAGTCAAGTCTACATTATTCTGTATGATGCTGTGACAGAGAAGCTGACGAGGAGAGAAGT
GGAAGCTAAATTTTGTAATCTGTCTTTGTCTTCTAATAGTCTGTGTCGACTCTACAAGTTTATTGAACAG
AAGGGAGATTTGCAAGATCTTATGCCAACAATAAATTCATTAATAAAACAGAAAACAGGTATTGCACAGT
TGGTGAAGTATGGCTTAAAAGACCTAGAGGAGGTTGTTGGACTGTTGAAGAAACTCTGCATCAAGTTACA
GGTCTTGATCAATTTGGGCTTGGTTTACAAGGTGCAGCAGCACAATGGAATCATCTTCCAGTTTGTGGCT
TTCATCAAACGAAGGCAAAGGGCTGTACCTGAAATCCTCGCAGCTGGAGGCAGATATGACCTGCTGATTC
CCCAGTTTAGAGGGCCACAAGCTCTGGGGCCAGTTCCCACTGCCATTGGGGTCAGCATAGCTATAGACAA
GATATCTGCTGCTGTCCTCAACATGGAGGAATCTGTTACAATAAGCTCTTGTGACCTCCTGGTTGTAAGT
GTTGGCCAGATGTCTATGTCCAGGGCCATCAACCTAACCCAGAAACTCTGGACAGCAGGCATCACAGCAG
AAATCATGTACGACTGGTCACAGTCCCAAGAGGAATTACAAGAGTACTGCAGACATCATGAAATCACCTA
TGTGGCCCTTGTCTCGGATAAAGAAGGAAGCCATGTCAAGGTTAAGTCTTTCGAGAAGGAAAGGCAGACA
GAGAAGCGTGTGCTGGAGACTGAACTTGTGGACCATGTACTGCAGAAACTGAGGACTAAAGTCACTGATG
AAAGGAATGGCAGAGAAGCTTCCGATAATCTTGCAGTGCAAAATCTGAAGGGGTCATTTTCTAATGCTTC
AGGTTTGTTTGAAATCCATGGAGCAACAGTGGTTCCCATTGTGAGTGTGCTAGCCCCGGAGAAGCTGTCA
GCCAGCACTAGGAGGCGCTATGAAACTCAGGTACAAACTCGACTTCAGACCTCCCTTGCCAACTTACATC
AGAAAAGCAGTGAAATTGAAATTCTGGCTGTGGATCTACCCAAAGAAACAATATTACAGTTTTTATCATT
AGAGTGGGATGCTGATGAACAGGCATTTAACACAACTGTGAAGCAGCTGCTGTCACGCCTGCCAAAGCAA
AGATACCTCAAATTAGTCTGTGATGAAATTTATAACATCAAAGTAGAAAAAAAGGTGTCTGTGCTATTTC
TGTACAGCTATAGAGATGACTACTACAGAATCTTATTTTAA
