>Addgene plasmid #23840 | pDONR223-EIF2AK4 | addgene partial sequence | sequence record 29682 | 23840 with M13pUC-fwd
TAGCTCGGGCCCAATAATGATTTTATTTTGACTGATAGTGACCTGTTCGTTGCAACAAATTGATGAGCAA
TGCTTTTTTATAATGCCAACTTTGTACAAAAAAGTCGGCATGATTCACCGGGATTTGAAGCCTGTCAACA
TTTTTTTGGATTCTGATGACCATGTGAAAATAGGTGATTTTGGTTTGGCGACAGACCATCTAGCCTTTTC
TGCTGACAGCAAACAAGACGATCAGACAGGAGACTTGATTAAGTCAGACCCTTCAGGTCACTTAACTGGG
ATGGTTGGCACTGCTCTCTATGTAAGCCCAGAGGTCCAAGGAAGCACCAAATCTGCATACAACCAGAAAG
TGGATCTCTTCAGCCTGGGAATTATCTTCTTTGAGATGTCCTATCACCCCATGGTCACGGCTTCAGAAAG
GATCTTTGTTCTCAACCAACTCAGAGATCCCACTTCGCCTAAGTTTCCAGAAGACTTTGACGATGGAGAG
CATGCAAAGCAGAAATCAGTCATCTCCTGGCTGTTGAACCACGATCCAGCAAAACGGCCCACAGCCACAG
AACTGCTCAAGAGTGAGCTGCTGCCCCCACCCCAGATGGAGGAGTCAGAGCTGCATGAAGTGCTGCACCA
CACGCTGACCAACGTGGATGGGAAGGCCTACCGCACCATGATGGCCCAGATCTTCTCGCAGCGCATCTCC
CCTGCCATCGATTACACCTATGACAGCGACATACTGAAGGGCAACTTCTCAATCCGTA
